Addgene plasmid #123421: TRBV6-1
Purpose: construction of TCR
Depositing lab: Catherine Wu. Depositing organization: Dana-Farber Cancer Institute. Publication: A cloning and expression system to probe T-cell receptor specificity and assess functional avidity to neoantigens. Hu Z, Anandappa AJ, Sun J, Kim J, Leet DE, Bozym DJ, Chen C, Williams L, Shukla SA, Zhang W, Tabbaa D, Steelman S, Olive O, Livak KJ, Kishi H, Muraguchi A, Guleria I, Stevens J, Lane WJ, Burkhardt UE, Fritsch EF, Neuberg D, Ott PA, Keskin DB, Hacohen N, Wu CJ. Blood. 2018 Nov 1;132(18):1911-1921. doi: 10.1182/blood-2018-04-843763. Epub 2018 Aug 27. PubMed 30150207.
Backbone
  Vector backbone: pUC57-kanamycin
  Vector type: Bacterial Expression
Growth in bacteria
  Bacterial resistance: Kanamycin, 50 μg/mL
  Growth temperature: 37°C
  Growth strain: DH5alpha
  Copy number: High Copy
Gene/Insert
  Gene/Insert name: TRBV6-1
  Species: H. sapiens (human)
  Mutation: WT
  Entrez Gene: TRBV6-1 (a.k.a. TCRBV13S3, TCRBV6S1, TRBV61)
  Cloning method: Unknown
Terms and licenses: Academic/Nonprofit Terms; Industry Terms: Not Available to Industry
Depositor comments: Cloning Method: Golden Gate.
How to cite: TRBV6-1 was a gift from Catherine Wu (Addgene plasmid # 123421 ; http://n2t.net/addgene:123421 ; RRID:Addgene_123421)
