[The description below was written by a language model from this plasmid's Addgene catalogue record and pLannotate feature annotations shown in this document.]
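Description:
TRBV6-1 is a small (about 3.4 kb) bacterial cloning plasmid built on the pUC57-kanamycin backbone that serves as a stock of one human T-cell receptor beta-chain variable gene segment for assembling full TCR constructs. It is propagated in E. coli at high copy from a ColE1/pUC-type origin and selected with kanamycin through an aminoglycoside phosphotransferase (KanR) gene. The remaining backbone annotations are typical pUC remnants: fragments of lacZα, lacI, rop and the bom region, together with the lac promoter, lac operator and CAP binding site flanking the cloning region. Although catalogued as a bacterial expression vector, nothing in the record suggests that the insert is meant to be expressed in bacteria; the plasmid appears to function as a part donor.

The insert is listed as wild-type human TRBV6-1. The automated annotation labels the corresponding roughly 320 bp coding segment as a fragment of TRBV6-5, which most likely reflects the close similarity among TRBV6 family members rather than a different insert, though the record alone cannot settle this. Immediately downstream, on the same strand, the annotation also detects a TCR alpha constant region (TRAC) coding sequence, which the catalogue fields do not mention and whose role in the design is not explained. The depositor notes Golden Gate as the cloning method, and the stated purpose is construction of TCRs, consistent with a modular library in which pre-cloned V segments are combined by type IIS restriction assembly with CDR3/J and constant-region pieces to rebuild paired alpha-beta receptors for specificity and avidity testing. No mammalian promoter or type IIS sites are annotated.
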