Features (pLannotate 1.2.2; 11 found; start..end, strand, type, name):
    137..236     +  misc_feature   bom (fragment): basis of mobility region from pBR322
    242..399     -  CDS            lacZα (fragment): LacZα fragment of β-galactosidase; lacZ fragment
    453..776     +  CDS            TRBV6-5 (fragment): TVB65_HUMAN - Experimental evidence at protein level: Swiss-Prot protein existence level 1. V region of the variable domain of T cell receptor (TR) beta chain that participates in the antigen recognition (PubMed:24600447). Alpha-beta T cell receptors are antigen specific receptors which are essential to the immune response and are present on the cell surface of T lymphocytes. Recognize peptide-major histocompatibility (MH) (pMH) complexes that are displayed by antigen presenting cells (APC), a prerequisite for efficient T cell adaptive immunity against pathogens (PubMed:25493333). Binding of a
    839..1246    +  CDS            TRAC: TRAC_HUMAN - Also known as TCRA. Experimental evidence at protein level: Swiss-Prot protein existence level 1. Constant region of T cell receptor (TR) alpha chain (PubMed:24600447). Alpha-beta T cell receptors are antigen specific receptors which are essential to the immune response and are present on the cell surface of T lymphocytes. Recognize peptide-major histocompatibility (MH) (pMH) complexes that are displayed by antigen presenting cells (APC), a prerequisite for efficient T cell adaptive immunity against pathogens (PubMed:25493333). Binding of alpha-beta TR to pMH complex initiates TR-
   1352..1368    -  protein_bind   lac operator: The lac repressor binds to the lac operator to inhibit transcription in E. coli. This inhibition can be relieved by adding lactose or isopropyl-β-D-thiogalactopyranoside (IPTG). lac repressor encoded by lacI
   1376..1406    -  promoter       lac promoter: promoter for the E. coli lac operon
   1421..1442    -  protein_bind   CAP binding site: CAP binding activates transcription in the presence of cAMP. E. coli catabolite activator protein
   1455..1547    -  CDS            lacI (fragment): lac repressor; lacI; The lac repressor binds to the lac operator to inhibit transcription in E. coli. This inhibition can be relieved by adding lactose or isopropyl-β-D-thiogalactopyranoside (IPTG).
   1730..2318    -  rep_origin     ori: high-copy-number ColE1/pMB1/pBR322/pUC origin of replication
   2496..3305    -  CDS            KanR: aminoglycoside phosphotransferase; aph(3')-Ia; confers resistance to kanamycin in bacteria or G418 (Geneticin®) in eukaryotes
   3412..35      +  CDS            rop (fragment) (across the origin): Rop protein, which maintains plasmids at low copy number; rop
>Addgene plasmid #123421 | TRBV6-1 | addgene full sequence | sequence record 244917 | Addgene NGS Result
TCGCGCGTTTCGGTGATGACGGTGAAAACCTCTGACACATGCAGCTCCCGGAGACGGTCACAGCTTGTCT
GTAAGCGGATGCCGGGAGCAGACAAGCCCGTCAGGGCGCGTCAGCGGGTGTTGGCGGGTGTCGGGGCTGG
CTTAACTATGCGGCATCAGAGCAGATTGTACTGAGAGTGCACCATATGCGGTGTGAAATACCGCACAGAT
GCGTAAGGAGAAAATACCGCATCAGGCGCCATTCGCCATTCAGGCTGCGCAACTGTTGGGAAGGGCGATC
GGTGCGGGCCTCTTCGCTATTACGCCAGCTGGCGAAAGGGGGATGTGCTGCAAGGCGATTAAGTTGGGTA
ACGCCAGGGTTTTCCCAGTCACGACGTTGTAAAACGACGGCCAGAGAATTCGAGCTCGGTACCTCGCGAA
TACATCTAGATGGGGATCCACCGGTCGCCACCATGAGCATCGGGCTCCTGTGCTGTGTGGCCTTTTCTCT
CCTGTGGGCAAGTCCAGTGAATGCTGGTGTCACTCAGACCCCAAAATTCCAGGTCCTGAAGACAGGACAG
AGCATGACACTGCAGTGTGCCCAGGATATGAACCATAACTCCATGTACTGGTATCGACAAGACCCAGGCA
TGGGACTGAGGCTGATTTATTACTCAGCTTCTGAGGGTACCACTGACAAAGGAGAAGTCCCCAATGGCTA
CAATGTCTCCAGATTAAACAAACGGGAGTTCTCGCTCAGGCTGGAGTCGGCTGCTCCCTCCCAGACATCT
GTGTACGAGACCTAAGGTGGTGGTGGTTCTGGTTCTGGTTCTGGTGGTGGTTCTGGTGGTGGTCTCTTGA
CCCTGCCGTGTACCAGCTGAGAGACTCTAAATCCAGTGACAAGTCTGTCTGCCTATTCACCGATTTTGAT
TCTCAAACAAATGTGTCACAAAGTAAGGATTCTGATGTGTATATCACAGACAAAACTGTGCTAGACATGA
GGTCTATGGACTTCAAGAGCAACAGTGCTGTGGCCTGGAGCAACAAATCTGACTTTGCATGTGCAAACGC
CTTCAACAACAGCATTATTCCAGAAGACACCTTCTTCCCCAGCCCAGAAAGTTCCTGTGATGTCAAGCTG
GTCGAGAAAAGCTTTGAAACAGATACGAACCTAAACTTTCAAAACCTGTCAGTGATTGGGTTCCGAATCC
TCCTCCTGAAAGTGGCCGGGTTTAATCTGCTCATGACGCTGCGGCTGTGGTCCAGCTAAAGCGGCCGCGT
CGACAATCAAATCGGATCCCGGGCCCGTCGACTGCAGAGGCCTGCATGCAAGCTTGGTGTAATCATGGTC
ATAGCTGTTTCCTGTGTGAAATTGTTATCCGCTCACAATTCCACACAACATACGAGCCGGAAGCATAAAG
TGTAAAGCCTGGGGTGCCTAATGAGTGAGCTAACTCACATTAATTGCGTTGCGCTCACTGCCCGCTTTCC
AGTCGGGAAACCTGTCGTGCCAGCTGCATTAATGAATCGGCCAACGCGCGGGGAGAGGCGGTTTGCGTAT
TGGGCGCTCTTCCGCTTCCTCGCTCACTGACTCGCTGCGCTCGGTCGTTCGGCTGCGGCGAGCGGTATCA
GCTCACTCAAAGGCGGTAATACGGTTATCCACAGAATCAGGGGATAACGCAGGAAAGAACATGTGAGCAA
AAGGCCAGCAAAAGGCCAGGAACCGTAAAAAGGCCGCGTTGCTGGCGTTTTTCCATAGGCTCCGCCCCCC
TGACGAGCATCACAAAAATCGACGCTCAAGTCAGAGGTGGCGAAACCCGACAGGACTATAAAGATACCAG
GCGTTTCCCCCTGGAAGCTCCCTCGTGCGCTCTCCTGTTCCGACCCTGCCGCTTACCGGATACCTGTCCG
CCTTTCTCCCTTCGGGAAGCGTGGCGCTTTCTCATAGCTCACGCTGTAGGTATCTCAGTTCGGTGTAGGT
CGTTCGCTCCAAGCTGGGCTGTGTGCACGAACCCCCCGTTCAGCCCGACCGCTGCGCCTTATCCGGTAAC
TATCGTCTTGAGTCCAACCCGGTAAGACACGACTTATCGCCACTGGCAGCAGCCACTGGTAACAGGATTA
GCAGAGCGAGGTATGTAGGCGGTGCTACAGAGTTCTTGAAGTGGTGGCCTAACTACGGCTACACTAGAAG
AACAGTATTTGGTATCTGCGCTCTGCTGAAGCCAGTTACCTTCGGAAAAAGAGTTGGTAGCTCTTGATCC
GGCAAACAAACCACCGCTGGTAGCGGTGGTTTTTTTGTTTGCAAGCAGCAGATTACGCGCAGAAAAAAAG
GATCTCAAGAAGATCCTTTGATCTTTTCTACGGGGTCTGACGCTCAGTGGAACGAAAACTCACGTTAAGG
GATTTTGGTCATGAGATTATCAAAAAGGATCTTCACCTAGATCCTTTTAAATTAAAAATGAAGTTTTAAA
TCAAGCCCAATCTGAATAATGTTACAACCAATTAACCAATTCTGATTAGAAAAACTCATCGAGCATCAAA
TGAAACTGCAATTTATTCATATCAGGATTATCAATACCATATTTTTGAAAAAGCCGTTTCTGTAATGAAG
GAGAAAACTCACCGAGGCAGTTCCATAGGATGGCAAGATCCTGGTATCGGTCTGCGATTCCGACTCGTCC
AACATCAATACAACCTATTAATTTCCCCTCGTCAAAAATAAGGTTATCAAGTGAGAAATCACCATGAGTG
ACGACTGAATCCGGTGAGAATGGCAAAAGTTTATGCATTTCTTTCCAGACTTGTTCAACAGGCCAGCCAT
TACGCTCGTCATCAAAATCACTCGCATCAACCAAACCGTTATTCATTCGTGATTGCGCCTGAGCGAGACG
AAATACGCGATCGCTGTTAAAAGGACAATTACAAACAGGAATCGAATGCAACCGGCGCAGGAACACTGCC
AGCGCATCAACAATATTTTCACCTGAATCAGGATATTCTTCTAATACCTGGAATGCTGTTTTTCCGGGGA
TCGCAGTGGTGAGTAACCATGCATCATCAGGAGTACGGATAAAATGCTTGATGGTCGGAAGAGGCATAAA
TTCCGTCAGCCAGTTTAGTCTGACCATCTCATCTGTAACATCATTGGCAACGCTACCTTTGCCATGTTTC
AGAAACAACTCTGGCGCATCGGGCTTCCCATACAAGCGATAGATTGTCGCACCTGATTGCCCGACATTAT
CGCGAGCCCATTTATACCCATATAAATCAGCATCCATGTTGGAATTTAATCGCGGCCTCGACGTTTCCCG
TTGAATATGGCTCATAACACCCCTTGTATTACTGTTTATGTAAGCAGACAGTTTTATTGTTCATGATGAT
ATATTTTTATCTTGTGCAATGTAACATCAGAGATTTTGAGACACGGGCCAGAGCTGCA
